Addgene plasmid #73799: Nabi2.104
Purpose: Nabi2.104 is a FRET (Förster Resonance Energy Transfer)-based protein voltage sensor. This probe contains Clover and mRuby2 inserted at different locations in the Ciona voltage sensitive domain.
Depositing lab: Bradley Baker. Depositing organization: Korea Institute of Science and Technology. Publication: Developing Fast Fluorescent Protein Voltage Sensors by Optimizing FRET Interactions. Sung U, Sepehri-Rad M, Piao HH, Jin L, Hughes T, Cohen LB, Baker BJ. PLoS One. 2015 Nov 20;10(11):e0141585. doi: 10.1371/journal.pone.0141585. eCollection 2015. PubMed 26587834.
Backbone
  Vector backbone: pUB2.1
  Backbone size w/o insert (bp): 5500
  Total vector size (bp): 7643
  Vector type: Mammalian Expression
Growth in bacteria
  Bacterial resistance: Ampicillin, 100 μg/mL
  Growth temperature: 37°C
  Growth strain: DH5alpha
  Copy number: Unknown
Gene/Insert
  Gene/Insert name: Nabi2.104
Terms and licenses: Academic/Nonprofit Terms; Industry Terms: Not Available to Industry
How to cite: Nabi2.104 was a gift from Bradley Baker (Addgene plasmid # 73799 ; http://n2t.net/addgene:73799 ; RRID:Addgene_73799)
