[The description below was written by a language model from this plasmid's Addgene catalogue record and pLannotate feature annotations shown in this document.]
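Description:
Nabi2.104 is a mammalian expression plasmid built on the pUB2.1 backbone (7,643 bp in total) that encodes a genetically encoded, FRET-based fluorescent protein voltage sensor. It is propagated in E. coli through a high-copy ColE1/pUC-type origin with ampicillin selection from the β-lactamase gene and its own promoter. An f1 phage origin is also present. For selection in mammalian cells, the backbone carries a hygromycin resistance gene driven by the SV40 enhancer/early promoter and terminated by the SV40 polyadenylation signal. Short annotated fragments of bom, lacI, ble, a second SV40 promoter piece and an HIV-1 LTR-like stretch appear to be backbone remnants rather than functional parts.

The sensor cassette is expressed from the human CMV immediate-early enhancer and promoter, with a T7 promoter just downstream, and ends at the bovine growth hormone polyadenylation signal. Within it, the feature table identifies the green-yellow fluorescent protein Clover and the red fluorescent protein mRuby2, separated by several hundred base pairs of unannotated sequence, with further unannotated sequence upstream of Clover. According to the catalogue entry, the two fluorophores are inserted at different positions in the Ciona voltage-sensitive domain, so these gaps presumably correspond to segments of that domain, although the annotation does not label them. Clover and mRuby2 form a donor/acceptor FRET pair. Voltage-driven conformational changes in the sensing domain are expected to alter their relative arrangement, so changes in membrane potential are read out as changes in FRET efficiency. The construct comes from work on developing faster voltage probes by optimizing FRET interactions, and is suited to optical recording of membrane potential in transfected mammalian cells.
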