Features (pLannotate 1.2.2; 21 found; start..end, strand, type, name):
     28..80      -  misc_feature   bom (fragment): basis of mobility region from pBR322
    235..614     +  enhancer       CMV enhancer: human cytomegalovirus immediate early enhancer
    615..818     +  promoter       CMV promoter: human cytomegalovirus (CMV) immediate early promoter
    814..847     +  LTR            5' LTR (truncated) (fragment): truncated 5' long terminal repeat (LTR) from HIV-1
    863..881     +  promoter       T7 promoter: promoter for bacteriophage T7 RNA polymerase
   1175..1859    +  CDS            Clover (fragment): bright green-yellow fluorescent protein derived from GFP (Lam et al., 2012)
   2345..3055    +  CDS            mRuby2: mRuby2 is a basic (constitutively fluorescent) red fluorescent protein published in 2012, derived from Entacmaea quadricolor. It has moderate acid sensitivity.
   3074..3298    +  polyA_signal   bGH poly(A) signal: bovine growth hormone polyadenylation signal
   3302..3323    +  promoter       SV40 promoter (fragment): SV40 enhancer and early promoter
   3344..3772    +  rep_origin     f1 ori (sequence partly withheld): f1 bacteriophage origin of replication; arrow indicates direction of (+) strand synthesis
   3786..4115    +  promoter       SV40 promoter: SV40 enhancer and early promoter
   4164..5189    +  CDS            HygR: aminoglycoside phosphotransferase from E. coli; aph(4)-Ia; confers resistance to hygromycin
   5199..5324    +  CDS            ble (fragment): BLE_KLEPN - Experimental evidence at protein level: Swiss-Prot protein existence level 1. Binding protein with a strong affinity to the bleomycin family of antibiotics. Binds to CL990; an antimitotic-antibiotic compound. From Klebsiella pneumoniae.
   5319..5440    +  polyA_signal   SV40 poly(A) signal: SV40 polyadenylation signal
   5513..5529    -  protein_bind   lac operator: The lac repressor binds to the lac operator to inhibit transcription in E. coli. This inhibition can be relieved by adding lactose or isopropyl-β-D-thiogalactopyranoside (IPTG). lac repressor encoded by lacI
   5537..5567    -  promoter       lac promoter: promoter for the E. coli lac operon
   5582..5603    -  protein_bind   CAP binding site: CAP binding activates transcription in the presence of cAMP. E. coli catabolite activator protein
   5616..5708    -  CDS            lacI (fragment): lac repressor; lacI; The lac repressor binds to the lac operator to inhibit transcription in E. coli. This inhibition can be relieved by adding lactose or isopropyl-β-D-thiogalactopyranoside (IPTG).
   5891..6476    -  rep_origin     ori: high-copy-number ColE1/pMB1/pBR322/pUC origin of replication
   6647..7507    -  CDS            AmpR: β-lactamase; bla; confers resistance to ampicillin, carbenicillin, and related antibiotics
   7508..7612    -  promoter       AmpR promoter: bla
>Addgene plasmid #73799 | Nabi2.104 | depositor full sequence | sequence record 136838 | Nabi2.104 sequence 7643 bps
GACGGATCGGGAGATCTCCCGATCCCCTATGGTGCACTCTCAGTACAATCTGCTCTGATGCCGCATAGTT
AAGCCAGTATCTGCTCCCTGCTTGTGTGTTGGAGGTCGCTGAGTAGTGCGCGAGCAAAATTTAAGCTACA
ACAAGGCAAGGCTTGACCGACAATTGCATGAAGAATCTGCTTAGGGTTAGGCGTTTTGCGCTGCTTCGCG
ATGTACGGGCCAGATATACGCGTTGACATTGATTATTGACTAGTTATTAATAGTAATCAATTACGGGGTC
ATTAGTTCATAGCCCATATATGGAGTTCCGCGTTACATAACTTACGGTAAATGGCCCGCCTGGCTGACCG
CCCAACGACCCCCGCCCATTGACGTCAATAATGACGTATGTTCCCATAGTAACGCCAATAGGGACTTTCC
ATTGACGTCAATGGGTGGAGTATTTACGGTAAACTGCCCACTTGGCAGTACATCAAGTGTATCATATGCC
AAGTACGCCCCCTATTGACGTCAATGACGGTAAATGGCCCGCCTGGCATTATGCCCAGTACATGACCTTA
TGGGACTTTCCTACTTGGCAGTACATCTACGTATTAGTCATCGCTATTACCATGGTGATGCGGTTTTGGC
AGTACATCAATGGGCGTGGATAGCGGTTTGACTCACGGGGATTTCCAAGTCTCCACCCCATTGACGTCAA
TGGGAGTTTGTTTTGGCACCAAAATCAACGGGACTTTCCAAAATGTCGTAACAACTCCGCCCCATTGACG
CAAATGGGCGGTAGGCGTGTACGGTGGGAGGTCTATATAAGCAGAGCTCTCTGGCTAACTAGAGAACCCA
CTGCTTACTGGCTTATCGAAATTAATACGACTCACTATAGGGAGACCCAAGCTGGCTAGCGTTTATGGAG
GGATTCGACGGTTCAGATTTTAGTCCTCCAGCTGATTTAGTTGGCGTTGACGGTGCAGTCATGCGGAACG
TCGTTGACGTCACGATAAATGGTGACGTCACTGCTCCGCCGAAAGCTGCGCCAAGAAAAAGTGAATCGGT
AAAGAAAGTTCATTGGAATGATGTAGACCAAGGACCGAGTGAAAAACCAGAGACAAGACAGGAGGAACGA
ATAGATATACCCGAGATTTCAGGTCTATGGTGGGGCGAGAATGAACATGGAGTGATGGTGAGCAAGGGCG
AGGAGCTGTTCACCGGGGTGGTGCCCATCCTGGTCGAGCTGGACGGCGACGTAAACGGCCACAAGTTCAG
CGTCCGCGGCGAGGGCGAGGGCGATGCCACCAACGGCAAGCTGACCCTGAAGTTCATCTGCACCACCGGC
AAGCTGCCCGTGCCCTGGCCCACCCTCGTGACCACCTTCGGCTACGGCGTGGCCTGCTTCAGCCGCTACC
CCGACCACATGAAGCAGCACGACTTCTTCAAGTCCGCCATGCCCGAAGGCTACGTCCAGGAGCGCACCAT
CTCTTTCAAGGACGACGGTACCTACAAGACCCGCGCCGAGGTGAAGTTCGAGGGCGACACCCTGGTGAAC
CGCATCGAGCTGAAGGGCATCGACTTCAAGGAGGACGGCAACATCCTGGGGCACAAGCTGGAGTACAACT
TCAACAGCCACAACGTCTATATCACGGCCGACAAGCAGAAGAACGGCATCAAGGCTAACTTCAAGATCCG
CCACAACGTTGAGGACGGCAGCGTGCAGCTCGCCGACCACTACCAGCAGAACACCCCCATCGGCGACGGC
CCCGTGCTGCTGCCCGACAACCACTACCTGAGCCATCAGTCCGCCCTGAGCAAAGACCCCAACGAGAAGC
GCGATCACATGGTCCTGCTGGAGTTCGTGACCGCCGCCGACGATGGGAGAATGGAGATACCTACTACTGG
TGTAGGTCGCGTCCAGTTTCGTGTCCGAGCAGTGATTGATCATCTAGGGATGCGAGTCTTTGGAGTCTTC
CTAATTTTCTTGGACATCATCCTCATGATCATTGATCTCAGTCTTCCAGGAAAAAGTGAATCTTCACAAT
CCTTTTATGACGGGATGGCTTTGGCTCTTTCTTGTTATTTCATGCTGGATTTAGGATTAAGGATATTTGC
CTACGGGCCCAAGAATTTCTTCACCAACCCCTGGGAGGTTGCTGATGGTTTGATTATCGTTGTCACATTC
GTCGTCACGATATTTTACACTGTGTTAGATGAATACGTGCAAGAAACAGGAGCCGATGGTTTGGGGCAAT
TGGTTGTGTTGGCCCGTTTGCTGCGTGTGGTTCGATTAGCAAGAATATTTTATTCCCACCAACAAATGAA
GGCTTCAAGCAGAAGAACAATATCACAGAACAAGATGGTGTCTAAGGGCGAAGAGCTGATCAAGGAAAAT
ATGCGTATGAAGGTGGTCATGGAAGGTTCGGTCAACGGCCACCAATTCAAATGCACAGGTGAAGGAGAAG
GCAATCCGTACATGGGAACTCAAACCATGAGGATCAAAGTCATCGAGGGAGGACCCCTGCCATTTGCCTT
TGACATTCTTGCCACGTCGTTCATGTATGGCAGCCGTACTTTTATCAAGTACCCGAAAGGCATTCCTGAT
TTCTTTAAACAGTCCTTTCCTGAGGGTTTTACTTGGGAAAGAGTTACGAGATACGAAGATGGTGGAGTCG
TCACCGTCATGCAGGACACCAGCCTTGAGGATGGCTGTCTCGTTTACCACGTCCAAGTCAGAGGGGTAAA
CTTTCCCTCCAATGGTCCCGTGATGCAGAAGAAGACCAAGGGTTGGGAGCCTAATACAGAGATGATGTAT
CCAGCAGATGGTGGTCTGAGGGGATACACTCATATGGCACTGAAAGTTGATGGTGGTGGCCATCTGTCTT
GCTCTTTCGTAACAACTTACAGGTCAAAAAAGACCGTCGGGAACATCAAGATGCCCGGTATCCATGCCGT
TGATCACCGCCTGGAAAGGTTAGAGGAAAGTGACAATGAAATGTTCGTAGTACAACGCGAACACGCAGTT
GCCAAGTTCGCCGGGCTTGGTGGTGGGATGGACGAGCTGTACAAGTAATAGGCGCGCCCTCGACTGTGCC
TTCTAGTTGCCAGCCATCTGTTGTTTGCCCCTCCCCCGTGCCTTCCTTGACCCTGGAAGGTGCCACTCCC
ACTGTCCTTTCCTAATAAAATGAGGAAATTGCATCGCATTGTCTGAGTAGGTGTCATTCTATTCTGGGGG
GTGGGGTGGGGCAGGACAGCAAGGGGGAGGATTGGGAAGACAATAGCAGGCATGCTGGGGATGCGGTGGG
CTCTATGGCTTCTGAGGCGGAAAGAACCAGCTGGGGCTCTAGGGGGTATCCCC
[124 nt withheld, positions 3344-3467]
C
[91 nt withheld, positions 3469-3559]
A
[49 nt withheld, positions 3561-3609]
CCTTTGACGTTGGAGTCCACGTTCTTT
[37 nt withheld, positions 3637-3673]
ACCCTATCTCGGTCTATTCTTTTGATTTATAAGGGATTTTGCCGATTTCGGCCTATTGGTTAAAAAATGA
GCTGATTTAACAAAAATTTAACGCGAATTAATTCTGTGGAATGTGTGTCAGTTAGGGTGTGGAAAGTCCC
CAGGCTCCCCAGCAGGCAGAAGTATGCAAAGCATGCATCTCAATTAGTCAGCAACCAGGTGTGGAAAGTC
CCCAGGCTCCCCAGCAGGCAGAAGTATGCAAAGCATGCATCTCAATTAGTCAGCAACCATAGTCCCGCCC
CTAACTCCGCCCATCCCGCCCCTAACTCCGCCCAGTTCCGCCCATTCTCCGCCCCATGGCTGACTAATTT
TTTTTATTTATGCAGAGGCCGAGGCCGCCTCTGCCTCTGAGCTATTCCAGAAGTAGTGAGGAGGCTTTTT
TGGAGGCCTAGGCTTTTGCAAAAAGCTCCCGGGAGCTTGTATATCCATTTTCGGATCTGATCAGCACGTG
ATGAAAAAGCCTGAACTCACCGCGACGTCTGTCGAGAAGTTTCTGATCGAAAAGTTCGACAGCGTCTCCG
ACCTGATGCAGCTCTCGGAGGGCGAAGAATCTCGTGCTTTCAGCTTCGATGTAGGAGGGCGTGGATATGT
CCTGCGGGTAAATAGCTGCGCCGATGGTTTCTACAAAGATCGTTATGTTTATCGGCACTTTGCATCGGCC
GCGCTCCCGATTCCGGAAGTGCTTGACATTGGGGAATTCAGCGAGAGCCTGACCTATTGCATCTCCCGCC
GTGCACAGGGTGTCACGTTGCAAGACCTGCCTGAAACCGAACTGCCCGCTGTTCTGCAGCCGGTCGCGGA
GGCCATGGATGCGATCGCTGCGGCCGATCTTAGCCAGACGAGCGGGTTCGGCCCATTCGGACCGCAAGGA
ATCGGTCAATACACTACATGGCGTGATTTCATATGCGCGATTGCTGATCCCCATGTGTATCACTGGCAAA
CTGTGATGGACGACACCGTCAGTGCGTCCGTCGCGCAGGCTCTCGATGAGCTGATGCTTTGGGCCGAGGA
CTGCCCCGAAGTCCGGCACCTCGTGCACGCGGATTTCGGCTCCAACAATGTCCTGACGGACAATGGCCGC
ATAACAGCGGTCATTGACTGGAGCGAGGCGATGTTCGGGGATTCCCAATACGAGGTCGCCAACATCTTCT
TCTGGAGGCCGTGGTTGGCTTGTATGGAGCAGCAGACGCGCTACTTCGAGCGGAGGCATCCGGAGCTTGC
AGGATCGCCGCGGCTCCGGGCGTATATGCTCCGCATTGGTCTTGACCAACTCTATCAGAGCTTGGTTGAC
GGCAATTTCGATGATGCAGCTTGGGCGCAGGGTCGATGCGACGCAATCGTCCGATCCGGAGCCGGGACTG
TCGGGCGTACACAAATCGCCCGCAGAAGCGCGGCCGTCTGGACCGATGGCTGTGTAGAAGTACTCGCCGA
TAGTGGAAACCGACGCCCCAGCACTCGTCCGAGGGCAAAGGAATAGCACGTGCTACGAGATTTCGATTCC
ACCGCCGCCTTCTATGAAAGGTTGGGCTTCGGAATCGTTTTCCGGGACGCCGGCTGGATGATCCTCCAGC
GCGGGGATCTCATGCTGGAGTTCTTCGCCCACCCCAACTTGTTTATTGCAGCTTATAATGGTTACAAATA
AAGCAATAGCATCACAAATTTCACAAATAAAGCATTTTTTTCACTGCATTCTAGTTGTGGTTTGTCCAAA
CTCATCAATGTATCTTATCATGTCTGTATACCGTCGACCTCTAGCTAGAGCTTGGCGTAATCATGGTCAT
AGCTGTTTCCTGTGTGAAATTGTTATCCGCTCACAATTCCACACAACATACGAGCCGGAAGCATAAAGTG
TAAAGCCTGGGGTGCCTAATGAGTGAGCTAACTCACATTAATTGCGTTGCGCTCACTGCCCGCTTTCCAG
TCGGGAAACCTGTCGTGCCAGCTGCATTAATGAATCGGCCAACGCGCGGGGAGAGGCGGTTTGCGTATTG
GGCGCTCTTCCGCTTCCTCGCTCACTGACTCGCTGCGCTCGGTCGTTCGGCTGCGGCGAGCGGTATCAGC
TCACTCAAAGGCGGTAATACGGTTATCCACAGAATCAGGGGATAACGCAGGAAAGAACATGTGAGCAAAA
GGCCAGCAAAAGGCCAGGAACCGTAAAAAGGCCGCGTTGCTGGCGTTTTTCCATAGGCTCCGCCCCCCTG
ACGAGCATCACAAAAATCGACGCTCAAGTCAGAGGTGGCGAAACCCGACAGGACTATAAAGATACCAGGC
GTTTCCCCCTGGAAGCTCCCTCGTGCGCTCTCCTGTTCCGACCCTGCCGCTTACCGGATACCTGTCCGCC
TTTCTCCCTTCGGGAAGCGTGGCGCTTTCTCATAGCTCACGCTGTAGGTATCTCAGTTCGGTGTAGGTCG
TTCGCTCCAAGCTGGGCTGTGTGCACGAACCCCCCGTTCAGCCCGACCGCTGCGCCTTATCCGGTAACTA
TCGTCTTGAGTCCAACCCGGTAAGACACGACTTATCGCCACTGGCAGCAGCCACTGGTAACAGGATTAGC
AGAGCGAGGTATGTAGGCGGTGCTACAGAGTTCTTGAAGTGGTGGCCTAACTACGGCTACACTAGAAGAA
CAGTATTTGGTATCTGCGCTCTGCTGAAGCCAGTTACCTTCGGAAAAAGAGTTGGTAGCTCTTGATCCGG
CAAACAAACCACCGCTGGTAGCGGTTTTTTTGTTTGCAAGCAGCAGATTACGCGCAGAAAAAAAGGATCT
CAAGAAGATCCTTTGATCTTTTCTACGGGGTCTGACGCTCAGTGGAACGAAAACTCACGTTAAGGGATTT
TGGTCATGAGATTATCAAAAAGGATCTTCACCTAGATCCTTTTAAATTAAAAATGAAGTTTTAAATCAAT
CTAAAGTATATATGAGTAAACTTGGTCTGACAGTTACCAATGCTTAATCAGTGAGGCACCTATCTCAGCG
ATCTGTCTATTTCGTTCATCCATAGTTGCCTGACTCCCCGTCGTGTAGATAACTACGATACGGGAGGGCT
TACCATCTGGCCCCAGTGCTGCAATGATACCGCGAGACCCACGCTCACCGGCTCCAGATTTATCAGCAAT
AAACCAGCCAGCCGGAAGGGCCGAGCGCAGAAGTGGTCCTGCAACTTTATCCGCCTCCATCCAGTCTATT
AATTGTTGCCGGGAAGCTAGAGTAAGTAGTTCGCCAGTTAATAGTTTGCGCAACGTTGTTGCCATTGCTA
CAGGCATCGTGGTGTCACGCTCGTCGTTTGGTATGGCTTCATTCAGCTCCGGTTCCCAACGATCAAGGCG
AGTTACATGATCCCCCATGTTGTGCAAAAAAGCGGTTAGCTCCTTCGGTCCTCCGATCGTTGTCAGAAGT
AAGTTGGCCGCAGTGTTATCACTCATGGTTATGGCAGCACTGCATAATTCTCTTACTGTCATGCCATCCG
TAAGATGCTTTTCTGTGACTGGTGAGTACTCAACCAAGTCATTCTGAGAATAGTGTATGCGGCGACCGAG
TTGCTCTTGCCCGGCGTCAATACGGGATAATACCGCGCCACATAGCAGAACTTTAAAAGTGCTCATCATT
GGAAAACGTTCTTCGGGGCGAAAACTCTCAAGGATCTTACCGCTGTTGAGATCCAGTTCGATGTAACCCA
CTCGTGCACCCAACTGATCTTCAGCATCTTTTACTTTCACCAGCGTTTCTGGGTGAGCAAAAACAGGAAG
GCAAAATGCCGCAAAAAAGGGAATAAGGGCGACACGGAAATGTTGAATACTCATACTCTTCCTTTTTCAA
TATTATTGAAGCATTTATCAGGGTTATTGTCTCATGAGCGGATACATATTTGAATGTATTTAGAAAAATA
AACAAATAGGGGTTCCGCGCACATTTCCCCGAAAAGTGCCACCTGACGTC
