>Addgene plasmid #73799 | Nabi2.104 | addgene partial sequence | sequence record 140277 | CMV-F 5'-CGCAAATGGGCGGTAGGCGTG-3'
CTATATAAGCAGAGCTCTCTGGCTAACTAGAGAACCCACTGCTTACTGGCTTATCGAAATTAATACGACT
CACTATAGGGAGACCCAAGCTGGCTAGCGTTTATGGAGGGATTCGACGGTTCAGATTTTAGTCCTCCAGC
TGATTTAGTTGGCGTTGACGGTGCAGTCATGCGGAACGTCGTTGACGTCACGATAAATGGTGACGTCACT
GCTCCGCCGAAAGCTGCGCCAAGAAAAAGTGAATCGGTAAAGAAAGTTCATTGGAATGATGTAGACCAAG
GACCGAGTGAAAAACCAGAGACAAGACAGGAGGAACGAATAGATATACCCGAGATTTCAGGTCTATGGTG
GGGCGAGAATGAACATGGAGTGATGGTGAGCAAGGGCGAGGAGCTGTTCACCGGGGTGGTGCCCATCCTG
GTCGAGCTGGACGGCGACGTAAACGGCCACAAGTTCAGCGTCCGCGGCGAGGGCGAGGGCGATGCCACCA
ACGGCAAGCTGACCCTGAAGTTCATCTGCACCACCGGCAAGCTGCCCGTGCCCTGGCCCACCCTCGTGAC
CACCTTCGGCTACGGCGTGGCCTGCTTCAGCCGCTACCCCGACCACATGAAGCAGCACGACTTCTTCAAG
TCCGCCATGCCCGAAGGCTACGTCCAGGAGCGCACCATCTCTTTCAAGGACGACGGTACCTACAAGACCC
GCGCCGAGGTGAAGTTCGAGGGCGACACCCTGGTGAACCGCATCGAGCTGAAGGGCATCGACTTCAAGGA
GGACGGCAACATCCTGGGGCACAAGCTGGAGTACAACTTCAACAGCCACAACGTCTATATCACGGCCGAC
AAGCAGAAGAACGGCATCAAGGCTAACTTCAAGATCCGCCACAACGTTGAGGACGGCAGCGTGCAGCTCG
CCGACCACTACCAGCAGAACACCCCCATCGGCGACGGCCCCGTGCTGCTGCCCGACAACCACTACCTGAG
CCATCAGTCCGCCCTGAGCAAAGACCCCAACGAGAAGCGCGATCACATGGTCCTGCTGGAGTTCGTGACC
GCCGCCGACGATGGGAGAATGGAGATACCTACTACTGGTGTAGGTCGCG
