>Addgene plasmid #73799 | Nabi2.104 | addgene partial sequence | sequence record 140278 | F1ori-R 5'-AGGGAAGAAAGCGAAAGGAG-3'
[67 nt withheld, positions 1-67]
GGGGATACCCCCTAGAGCCCCAGCTGGTTCTTTCCGCCTCAGAAGCCATAGAGCCCACCGCATCCCCAGC
ATGCCTGCTATTGTCTTCCCAATCCTCCCCCTTGCTGTCCTGCCCCACCCCACCCCCCAGAATAGAATGA
CACCTACTCAGACAATGCGATGCAATTTCCTCATTTTATTAGGAAAGGACAGTGGGAGTGGCACCTTCCA
GGGTCAAGGAAGGCACGGGGGAGGGGCAAACAACAGATGGCTGGCAACTAGAAGGCACAGTCGAGGGCGC
GCCTATTACTTGTACAGCTCGTCCATCCCACCACCAAGCCCGGCGAACTTGGCAACTGCGTGTTCGCGTT
GTACTACGAACATTTCATTGTCACTTTCCTCTAACCTTTCCAGGCGGTGATCAACGGCATGGATACCGGG
CATCTTGATGTTCCCGACGGTCTTTTTTGACCTGTAAGTTGTTACGAAAGAGCAAGACAGATGGCCACCA
CCATCAACTTTCAGTGCCATATGAGTGTATCCCCTCAGACCACCATCTGCTGGATACATCATCTCTGTAT
TAGGCTCCCAACCCTTGGTCTTCTTCTGCATCACGGGACCATTGGAGGGAAAGTTTACCCCTCTGACTTG
GACGTGGTAAACGAGACAGCCATCCTCAAGGCTGGTGTCCTGCATGACGGTGACGACTCCACCATCTTCG
TATCTCGTAACTCTTTCCCAAGTAAAACCCTCAGGAAAGGACTGTTTAAAGAAATCAGGAATGCCTTTCG
GGTACTTGATAAAAGTACGGCTGCCATACATGAACGACGTGGCAAGAATGTCAAAGGCAAATGGCAGGGG
TCCTCCCTCGATGACTTTGATCCTCATGGTTTGAGTTCCCATGTACGGATTGCCTTCTCCTTCACCTGTG
CATTTG
