>Addgene plasmid #73799 | Nabi2.104 | addgene partial sequence | sequence record 140279 | mRuby2-R 5'- tccctcgatgactttgatcc-3'
GTACGGATTGCCTTCTCCTTCACCTGTGCATTTGAATTGGTGGCCGTTGACCGAACCTTCCATGACCACC
TTCATACGCATATTTTCCTTGATCAGCTCTTCGCCCTTAGACACCATCTTGTTCTGTGATATTGTTCTTC
TGCTTGAAGCCTTCATTTGTTGGTGGGAATAAAATATTCTTGCTAATCGAACCACACGCAGCAAACGGGC
CAACACAACCAATTGCCCCAAACCATCGGCTCCTGTTTCTTGCACGTATTCATCTAACACAGTGTAAAAT
ATCGTGACGACGAATGTGACAACGATAATCAAACCATCAGCAACCTCCCAGGGGTTGGTGAAGAAATTCT
TGGGCCCGTAGGCAAATATCCTTAATCCTAAATCCAGCATGAAATAACAAGAAAGAGCCAAAGCCATCCC
GTCATAAAAGGATTGTGAAGATTCACTTTTTCCTGGAAGACTGAGATCAATGATCATGAGGATGATGTCC
AAGAAAATTAGGAAGACTCCAAAGACTCGCATCCCTAGATGATCAATCACTGCTCGGACACGAAACTGGA
CGCGACCTACACCAGTAGTAGGTATCTCCATTCTCCCATCGTCGGCGGCGGTCACGAACTCCAGCAGGAC
CATGTGATCGCGCTTCTCGTTGGGGTCTTTGCTCAGGGCGGACTGATGGCTCAGGTAGTGGTTGTCGGGC
AGCAGCACGGGGCCGTCGCCGATGGGGGTGTTCTGCTGGTAGTGGTCGGCGAGCTGCACGCTGCCGTCCT
CAACGTTGTGGCGGATCTTGAAGTTAGCCTTGATGCCGTTCTTCTGCTTGTCGGCCGTGATATAGACGTT
GTGGCTGTTGAAGTTGTACTCCAGCTTGTGCCCCAGGATGTTGCCGTCCTCCTTGAAGTCGATGCCCTTC
AGCTCGATGCGGTTCACCAGGGTGTCGCCCTCGAACTTCACCTCGGCGCGGGTCTTGTAGGTACCGTCGT
CCTTGAAAGAGATGGTGCGCTCCTGGACGTAGCCTTCGGGCATGGCGGACTTGAAGAAGTCGTGCTG
